>Addgene plasmid #213993 | pEM8734 | addgene full sequence | sequence record 424915 | Addgene NGS Result
CTCGAGGATCCCGGGTACCTGCAGCTAGCGTCGACGAAAGGCTACGGCCGTTAATTGGTCGCCTGAGAAG
TTACGGAGAGTAAAA
[114 nt withheld, positions 86-199]
TGATTTTTTCGCATATTTTTCTTGCAAAGTTGGGTTGAGCTGGCTAGATTAGCCAGCCAATCTTTTGTAT
GTCTGTACGTTTCCATTTGAGTATCCTGAAAACGGGCTTTTCAGCATGGTACGTACATATTAAATAGTAG
GAGTGCATAGTGGCCCGTATAGCAGGCATTAACATTCCTGATCAGAAACACGCCGTGATCGCGTTAACTT
CGATCTACGGTGTCGGCAAGACCCGTTCTAAAGCCATCCTGGCTGGAATTCATAAGGAGGAAAAACATAT
GTCTAAAGGTGAAGAATTATTCACTGGTGTTGTCCCAATTTTGGTTGAATTAGATGGTGATGTTAATGGT
CACAAATTTTCTGTCTCCGGTGAAGGTGAAGGTGATGCTACGTACGGTAAATTGACCTTAAAATTACTCT
GTACTACTGGTAAATTGCCAGTTCCATGGCCAACCTTAGTCACTACTTTAGGTTATGGTGTTCAATGTTT
TGCTAGATACCCAGATCATATGAAACAACATGACTTTTTCAAGTCTGCCATGCCAGAAGGTTATGTTCAA
GAAAGAACTATTTTTTTCAAAGATGACGGTAACTACAAGACCAGAGCTGAAGTCAAGTTTGAAGGTGATA
CCTTAGTTAATAGAATCGAATTAAAAGGTATTGATTTTAAAGAAGATGGTAACATTTTAGGTCACAAATT
GGAATACAACTATAACTCTCACAATGTTTACATCACTGCTGACAAACAAAAGAATGGTATCAAAGCTAAC
TTCAAAATTAGACACAACATTGAAGATGGTGGTGTTCAATTAGCTGACCATTATCAACAAAATACTCCAA
TTGGTGATGGTCCAGTCTTGTTACCAGACAACCATTACTTATCCTATCAATCTGCCTTATTCAAAGATCC
AAACGAAAAGAGAGACCACATGGTCTTGTTAGAATTTTTGACTGCTGCTGGTATTACCGAGGGTATGAAT
GAATTGTACAAATGATAAGCGGCCGCTCTAGAGGCATCAAATAAAACGAAAGGCTCAGTCGAAAGACTGG
GCCTTTCGTTTTATCTGTTGTTTGTCGGTGAACGCTCTCCTGAGTAGGACAAATCCGCCGCCCTAGACCT
AGGCGGAGATATTCCGCTTCCTCGCTCACTGACTCGCTCCGCTCGGTCGTTCGGCTGCGGCGAGCGGTAC
CGGCTTACTGGCGGGGCGGAAATTTCCTGGAAGATGCCAGGAAGAAACTTAACAGGGAAGCGATAAGGCC
ACGGCAGAGCCGTTTTTCCATAGGCTCCGCCCCCCTGACAAGCATCACGAAATCTGACGCTCAAATCAGT
GGTGGCGAAACCCGACAGGACTTAAAGATACCAGGCGTTTCCCCCTGGTGGCTCCCTCGTGCGCTCTCCT
GTTCCTGCCTTTCGGTTTACCGGTGTCACTCCGCTGTTATGGCCGCGTTTATCTCATTCCACGCCTGACA
CTCGGTTCCGGGAAGGCAGTTCGCTCCAAGCTGGACTGTATGCACGAACCCCCCGTTCAGTCCGACTGCT
GCGCCTGTTCCGGTAACTATCGACTTGAGTCCAAGCCGGAAAGACACGACAAAGCGCCACTGGCAGCAGC
CACTGGTAAGAGGGTGTACAAGAGATTACTGATGCAGAGTTCTTGAAGTCAGAGCCAAACTACGGCTAAA
CTGGAAGGACGAATTTGGTGGCAGCGGTCTTGTACACCCTGTTACCACGGTTCAGAAGTTCCCCAACTTA
CTGAACCTTCGAAAAACCACCTCCCCAGGTGGTTTTTTCGTTTTCAGAGCAAGAGATTACGACGCAACGG
AAAGGATCTCAAGAGGTTCATCTTACTAGTGCTTGGATTCTCACCAATAAAAAACGCCCGGCGGCAACCG
AGCGTTCTGAACAAATCCAGATGGAGTTCTGAGGTCATTACTGGATCTATCAACAGGAGTCCAAGCGAGC
TCGTAAACTTGGTCTGACAGTTACCAATGCTTAATCAGTGAGGCACCTATCTCAGCGATCTGTCTATTTC
GTTCATCCATAGTTGCCTGACTCCCCGTCGTGTAGATAACTACGATACGGGAGGGCTTACCATCTGGCCC
CAGTGCTGCAATGATACCGCGAGACCCACGCTCACCGGCTCCAGATTTATCAGCAATAAACCAGCCAGCC
GGAAGGGCCGAGCGCAGAAGTGGTCCTGCAACTTTATCCGCCTCCATCCAGTCTATTAATTGTTGCCGGG
AAGCTAGAGTAAGTAGTTCGCCAGTTAATAGTTTGCGCAACGTTGTTGCCATTGCTACAGGCATCGTGGT
GTCACGCTCGTCGTTTGGTATGGCTTCATTCAGCTCCGGTTCCCAACGATCAAGGCGAGTTACATGATCC
CCCATGTTGTGCAAAAAAGCGGTTAGCTCCTTCGGTCCTCCGATCGTTGTCAGAAGTAAGTTGGCCGCAG
TGTTATCACTCATGGTTATGGCAGCACTGCATAATTCTCTTACTGTCATGCCATCCGTAAGATGCTTTTC
TGTGACTGGTGAGTACTCAACCAAGTCATTCTGAGAATAGTGTATGCGGCGACCGAGTTGCTCTTGCCCG
GCGTCAATACGGGATAATACCGCGCCACATAGCAGAACTTTAAAAGTGCTCATCATTGGAAAACGTTCTT
CGGGGCGAAAACTCTCAAGGATCTTACCGCTGTTGAGATCCAGTTCGATGTAACCCACTCGTGCACCCAA
CTGATCTTCAGCATCTTTTACTTTCACCAGCGTTTCTGGGTGAGCAAAAACAGGAAGGCAAAATGCCGCA
AAAAAGGGAATAAGGGCGACACGGAAATGTTGAATACTCATACTCTTCCTTTTTCAATATTATTGAAGCA
TTTATCAGGGTTATTGTCTCATGAGCGGATACATATTTGAATGTATTTAGAAAAATAAACAAATAGGGGT
TCCGCGCACATTTCCCCGAAAAGTGCCACCTGACGTCTAAGAAACCATTATTATCATGACATTAACCTAT
AAAAATAGGCGTATCACGAGGCCCTTTCGTCTTCAC
Features (pLannotate 1.2.2; 10 found; start..end, strand, type, name):
     86..199     +  CDS            rpmJ (sequence withheld): RL36_ECOLI - Experimental evidence at protein level: Swiss-Prot protein existence level 1. From Escherichia coli (strain K12).
    269..380     +  ncRNA          Alpha RBS: Accession: RF00140 - Alpha operon ribosome binding site
    478..1191    +  CDS            YPet: yellow fluorescent protein optimized for FRET with CyPet (Nguyen and Daugherty, 2005)
   1217..1303    +  terminator     rrnB T1 terminator: Escherichia coli rrnB; transcription terminator T1 from the E. coli rrnB gene
   1331..1387    -  rep_origin     RSF ori (fragment): Plasmids containing the RSF 1030 origin of replication can be propagated in E. coli cells that contain additional plasmids with compatible origins.
   1474..1818    -  rep_origin     p15A ori (fragment): Plasmids containing the medium-copy-number p15A origin of replication can be propagated in E. coli cells that contain a second plasmid with the ColE1 origin.
   1888..1989    +  ncRNA          RNAI: Accession: RF00106 - RNAI
   2056..2150    -  terminator     lambda t0 terminator: transcription terminator from phage lambda
   2180..3040    -  CDS            AmpR: β-lactamase; bla; confers resistance to ampicillin, carbenicillin, and related antibiotics
   3041..3145    -  promoter       AmpR promoter: bla
