[The description below was written by a language model from this plasmid's Addgene catalogue record and pLannotate feature annotations shown in this document.]
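Description:
pEM8734 is a small (about 3.2 kb) bacterial expression plasmid built on the pKH70-PrpsM backbone, designed to produce the yellow fluorescent protein YPet from the PrpsM promoter in Gram-negative bacteria. It is maintained in E. coli under ampicillin selection, with β-lactamase (AmpR) expressed from its own bla promoter and followed by a lambda t0 terminator. The catalogue lists it as low copy. The feature annotation detects fragments matching p15A and RSF origins together with an RNAI regulatory RNA, consistent with a p15A-type replicon, which is generally compatible with ColE1-origin plasmids in the same cell.

The expression cassette begins with a segment of native ribosomal-protein operon sequence: the annotation picks up the rpmJ coding region (ribosomal protein L36) and the alpha operon ribosome binding site element, which lie immediately upstream of rpsM in the E. coli chromosome and presumably constitute the cloned PrpsM promoter and leader region. The promoter itself is not annotated as a separate feature. Downstream sits the synthetic YPet open reading frame, a yellow fluorescent protein originally optimized as a FRET partner for CyPet, inserted by Gibson assembly and terminated by the rrnB T1 terminator. No inducible regulator or operator appears in the feature table, so expression is expected to follow the activity of the ribosomal-protein promoter rather than depend on an added inducer.

The plasmid belongs to a set of fluorescent tools for standardized work in Gram-negative bacteria, and is suited to fluorescently labelling cells for microscopy or flow cytometry and to comparing YPet with other fluorescent proteins in the same promoter and backbone context.
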