Addgene plasmid #213993: pEM8734
Purpose: PrpsM driven expression of Ypet
Depositing lab: Marc Erhardt. Depositing organization: Humboldt-Universitaet zu Berlin. Publication: Fluorescent tools for the standardized work in Gram-negative bacteria. Delgadillo-Guevara M, Halte M, Erhardt M, Popp PF. J Biol Eng. 2024 Apr 8;18(1):25. doi: 10.1186/s13036-024-00420-9. PubMed 38589953.
Backbone
  Vector backbone: pKH70-PrpsM
  Vector type: Bacterial Expression
Growth in bacteria
  Bacterial resistance: Ampicillin, 100 μg/mL
  Growth temperature: 37°C
  Growth strain: DH5alpha
  Copy number: Low Copy
Gene/Insert
  Gene/Insert name: Ypet
  Species: Synthetic
  Promoter: PrpsM
  Cloning method: Gibson Cloning
Terms and licenses: Academic/Nonprofit Terms; Industry Terms: Not Available to Industry
How to cite: pEM8734 was a gift from Marc Erhardt (Addgene plasmid # 213993 ; http://n2t.net/addgene:213993 ; RRID:Addgene_213993)
